Addgene plasmid #90467: YFP Rab11 Q70L in pcDNA3.1
Purpose: RhoA mediated cell migration
Depositing lab: Narasimhan Gautam. Depositing organization: Washington University in Saint Louis.
Backbone
  Vector backbone: pcDNA3.1
  Backbone manufacturer: Invitrogen
  Backbone size w/o insert (bp): 5428
  Vector type: Mammalian Expression
  Selectable markers: Neomycin (select with G418)
Growth in bacteria
  Bacterial resistance: Ampicillin, 100 μg/mL
  Growth temperature: 37°C
  Growth strain: DH5alpha
  Copy number: High Copy
Gene/Insert
  Gene/Insert name: Rab11 Q70L
  Species: Synthetic
  Insert size (bp): 656
  Promoter: CMV
  Tag / fusion protein: mEYFP (N terminal on insert)
  Cloning method: Restriction Enzyme; 5′ cloning site BamH1 (destroyed during cloning); 3′ cloning site HindIII (not destroyed)
  Sequencing primers: 5′ T7 forward primer; 3′ BGH reverse primer
Terms and licenses: Academic/Nonprofit Terms; Industry Terms: Not Available to Industry
How to cite: YFP Rab11 Q70L in pcDNA3.1 was a gift from Narasimhan Gautam (Addgene plasmid # 90467 ; http://n2t.net/addgene:90467 ; RRID:Addgene_90467)
