[The description below was written by a language model from this plasmid's Addgene catalogue record and pLannotate feature annotations shown in this document.]
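Description:
YFP Rab11 Q70L in pcDNA3.1 is a mammalian expression plasmid built on the Invitrogen pcDNA3.1 backbone, encoding a yellow fluorescent protein fused to the N terminus of the small GTPase Rab11 carrying the Q70L substitution. It is propagated in E. coli as a high-copy plasmid through a ColE1/pUC-type origin and selected with ampicillin via the β-lactamase gene. An f1 origin is also present. For mammalian cells, an SV40 early promoter drives the neomycin phosphotransferase gene, terminated by an SV40 polyadenylation signal, allowing G418 selection of stable transfectants.

The expression cassette consists of the human CMV immediate-early enhancer and promoter, followed by a T7 promoter, the fluorescent protein coding sequence, the Rab11 coding sequence and the bovine growth hormone polyadenylation signal. The catalogue entry names the tag as mEYFP, while the automated annotation matches it most closely to mCitrine, a related Aequorea-derived yellow variant; the record does not resolve the difference. The catalogue lists the insert species as synthetic, but the annotation identifies the coding sequence as human RAB11A, a regulator of endocytic recycling and membrane delivery that cycles between GDP- and GTP-bound states. Q70L is generally regarded as a GTPase-deficient, constitutively active form of Rab11, although the record itself does not state this. Short annotated fragments such as the HIV-1 LTR, lacI and ble matches are likely backbone remnants or incidental similarities rather than functional elements.

The stated purpose is the study of RhoA-mediated cell migration. The fusion lets the mutant Rab11 be expressed in mammalian cells and followed by fluorescence imaging.
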