Features (pLannotate 1.2.2; 21 found; start..end, strand, type, name):
      1..122     +  polyA_signal   SV40 poly(A) signal: SV40 polyadenylation signal
    195..211     -  protein_bind   lac operator: The lac repressor binds to the lac operator to inhibit transcription in E. coli. This inhibition can be relieved by adding lactose or isopropyl-β-D-thiogalactopyranoside (IPTG). lac repressor encoded by lacI
    219..249     -  promoter       lac promoter: promoter for the E. coli lac operon
    264..285     -  protein_bind   CAP binding site: CAP binding activates transcription in the presence of cAMP. E. coli catabolite activator protein
    298..390     -  CDS            lacI (fragment): lac repressor; lacI; The lac repressor binds to the lac operator to inhibit transcription in E. coli. This inhibition can be relieved by adding lactose or isopropyl-β-D-thiogalactopyranoside (IPTG).
    573..1161    -  rep_origin     ori: high-copy-number ColE1/pMB1/pBR322/pUC origin of replication
   1332..2192    -  CDS            AmpR: β-lactamase; bla; confers resistance to ampicillin, carbenicillin, and related antibiotics
   2193..2297    -  promoter       AmpR promoter: bla
   2356..2408    -  misc_feature   bom (fragment): basis of mobility region from pBR322
   2563..2942    +  enhancer       CMV enhancer: human cytomegalovirus immediate early enhancer
   2943..3146    +  promoter       CMV promoter: human cytomegalovirus (CMV) immediate early promoter
   3142..3175    +  LTR            5' LTR (truncated) (fragment): truncated 5' long terminal repeat (LTR) from HIV-1
   3191..3209    +  promoter       T7 promoter: promoter for bacteriophage T7 RNA polymerase
   3232..3942    +  CDS            mCitrine: mCitrine is a basic (constitutively fluorescent) yellow fluorescent protein published in 2001, derived from Aequorea victoria.
   3955..4602    +  CDS            RAB11A: RB11A_HUMAN - Also known as RAB11. Experimental evidence at protein level: Swiss-Prot protein existence level 1. The small GTPases Rab are key regulators of intracellular membrane trafficking, from the formation of transport vesicles to their fusion with membranes. Rabs cycle between an inactive GDP-bound form and an active GTP-bound form that is able to recruit to membranes different set of downstream effectors directly responsible for vesicle formation, movement, tethering and fusion. The small Rab GTPase RAB11A regulates endocytic recycling. Acts as a major regulator of membrane delivery du
   4723..4947    +  polyA_signal   bGH poly(A) signal: bovine growth hormone polyadenylation signal
   4951..4972    +  promoter       SV40 promoter (fragment): SV40 enhancer and early promoter
   4993..5421    +  rep_origin     f1 ori (sequence partly withheld): f1 bacteriophage origin of replication; arrow indicates direction of (+) strand synthesis
   5435..5764    +  promoter       SV40 promoter: SV40 enhancer and early promoter
   5831..6622    +  CDS            neo: KKA2_KLEPN - Also known as kan, nptII. Experimental evidence at protein level: Swiss-Prot protein existence level 1. Resistance to kanamycin, neomycin, paromomycin, ribostamycin, butirosin and gentamicin B. From Klebsiella pneumoniae.
   6646..6       +  CDS            ble (fragment) (across the origin): BLE_KLEPN - Experimental evidence at protein level: Swiss-Prot protein existence level 1. Binding protein with a strong affinity to the bleomycin family of antibiotics. Binds to CL990; an antimitotic-antibiotic compound. From Klebsiella pneumoniae.
>Addgene plasmid #90467 | YFP Rab11 Q70L in pcDNA3.1 | addgene full sequence | sequence record 197844 | Addgene NGS Result
AACTTGTTTATTGCAGCTTATAATGGTTACAAATAAAGCAATAGCATCACAAATTTCACAAATAAAGCAT
TTTTTTCACTGCATTCTAGTTGTGGTTTGTCCAAACTCATCAATGTATCTTATCATGTCTGTATACCGTC
GACCTCTAGCTAGAGCTTGGCGTAATCATGGTCATAGCTGTTTCCTGTGTGAAATTGTTATCCGCTCACA
ATTCCACACAACATACGAGCCGGAAGCATAAAGTGTAAAGCCTGGGGTGCCTAATGAGTGAGCTAACTCA
CATTAATTGCGTTGCGCTCACTGCCCGCTTTCCAGTCGGGAAACCTGTCGTGCCAGCTGCATTAATGAAT
CGGCCAACGCGCGGGGAGAGGCGGTTTGCGTATTGGGCGCTCTTCCGCTTCCTCGCTCACTGACTCGCTG
CGCTCGGTCGTTCGGCTGCGGCGAGCGGTATCAGCTCACTCAAAGGCGGTAATACGGTTATCCACAGAAT
CAGGGGATAACGCAGGAAAGAACATGTGAGCAAAAGGCCAGCAAAAGGCCAGGAACCGTAAAAAGGCCGC
GTTGCTGGCGTTTTTCCATAGGCTCCGCCCCCCTGACGAGCATCACAAAAATCGACGCTCAAGTCAGAGG
TGGCGAAACCCGACAGGACTATAAAGATACCAGGCGTTTCCCCCTGGAAGCTCCCTCGTGCGCTCTCCTG
TTCCGACCCTGCCGCTTACCGGATACCTGTCCGCCTTTCTCCCTTCGGGAAGCGTGGCGCTTTCTCATAG
CTCACGCTGTAGGTATCTCAGTTCGGTGTAGGTCGTTCGCTCCAAGCTGGGCTGTGTGCACGAACCCCCC
GTTCAGCCCGACCGCTGCGCCTTATCCGGTAACTATCGTCTTGAGTCCAACCCGGTAAGACACGACTTAT
CGCCACTGGCAGCAGCCACTGGTAACAGGATTAGCAGAGCGAGGTATGTAGGCGGTGCTACAGAGTTCTT
GAAGTGGTGGCCTAACTACGGCTACACTAGAAGAACAGTATTTGGTATCTGCGCTCTGCTGAAGCCAGTT
ACCTTCGGAAAAAGAGTTGGTAGCTCTTGATCCGGCAAACAAACCACCGCTGGTAGCGGTGGTTTTTTTG
TTTGCAAGCAGCAGATTACGCGCAGAAAAAAAGGATCTCAAGAAGATCCTTTGATCTTTTCTACGGGGTC
TGACGCTCAGTGGAACGAAAACTCACGTTAAGGGATTTTGGTCATGAGATTATCAAAAAGGATCTTCACC
TAGATCCTTTTAAATTAAAAATGAAGTTTTAAATCAATCTAAAGTATATATGAGTAAACTTGGTCTGACA
GTTACCAATGCTTAATCAGTGAGGCACCTATCTCAGCGATCTGTCTATTTCGTTCATCCATAGTTGCCTG
ACTCCCCGTCGTGTAGATAACTACGATACGGGAGGGCTTACCATCTGGCCCCAGTGCTGCAATGATACCG
CGAGACCCACGCTCACCGGCTCCAGATTTATCAGCAATAAACCAGCCAGCCGGAAGGGCCGAGCGCAGAA
GTGGTCCTGCAACTTTATCCGCCTCCATCCAGTCTATTAATTGTTGCCGGGAAGCTAGAGTAAGTAGTTC
GCCAGTTAATAGTTTGCGCAACGTTGTTGCCATTGCTACAGGCATCGTGGTGTCACGCTCGTCGTTTGGT
ATGGCTTCATTCAGCTCCGGTTCCCAACGATCAAGGCGAGTTACATGATCCCCCATGTTGTGCAAAAAAG
CGGTTAGCTCCTTCGGTCCTCCGATCGTTGTCAGAAGTAAGTTGGCCGCAGTGTTATCACTCATGGTTAT
GGCAGCACTGCATAATTCTCTTACTGTCATGCCATCCGTAAGATGCTTTTCTGTGACTGGTGAGTACTCA
ACCAAGTCATTCTGAGAATAGTGTATGCGGCGACCGAGTTGCTCTTGCCCGGCGTCAATACGGGATAATA
CCGCGCCACATAGCAGAACTTTAAAAGTGCTCATCATTGGAAAACGTTCTTCGGGGCGAAAACTCTCAAG
GATCTTACCGCTGTTGAGATCCAGTTCGATGTAACCCACTCGTGCACCCAACTGATCTTCAGCATCTTTT
ACTTTCACCAGCGTTTCTGGGTGAGCAAAAACAGGAAGGCAAAATGCCGCAAAAAAGGGAATAAGGGCGA
CACGGAAATGTTGAATACTCATACTCTTCCTTTTTCAATATTATTGAAGCATTTATCAGGGTTATTGTCT
CATGAGCGGATACATATTTGAATGTATTTAGAAAAATAAACAAATAGGGGTTCCGCGCACATTTCCCCGA
AAAGTGCCACCTGACGTCGACGGATCGGGAGATCTCCCGATCCCCTATGGTGCACTCTCAGTACAATCTG
CTCTGATGCCGCATAGTTAAGCCAGTATCTGCTCCCTGCTTGTGTGTTGGAGGTCGCTGAGTAGTGCGCG
AGCAAAATTTAAGCTACAACAAGGCAAGGCTTGACCGACAATTGCATGAAGAATCTGCTTAGGGTTAGGC
GTTTTGCGCTGCTTCGCGATGTACGGGCCAGATATACGCGTTGACATTGATTATTGACTAGTTATTAATA
GTAATCAATTACGGGGTCATTAGTTCATAGCCCATATATGGAGTTCCGCGTTACATAACTTACGGTAAAT
GGCCCGCCTGGCTGACCGCCCAACGACCCCCGCCCATTGACGTCAATAATGACGTATGTTCCCATAGTAA
CGCCAATAGGGACTTTCCATTGACGTCAATGGGTGGAGTATTTACGGTAAACTGCCCACTTGGCAGTACA
TCAAGTGTATCATATGCCAAGTACGCCCCCTATTGACGTCAATGACGGTAAATGGCCCGCCTGGCATTAT
GCCCAGTACATGACCTTATGGGACTTTCCTACTTGGCAGTACATCTACGTATTAGTCATCGCTATTACCA
TGGTGATGCGGTTTTGGCAGTACATCAATGGGCGTGGATAGCGGTTTGACTCACGGGGATTTCCAAGTCT
CCACCCCATTGACGTCAATGGGAGTTTGTTTTGGCACCAAAATCAACGGGACTTTCCAAAATGTCGTAAC
AACTCCGCCCCATTGACGCAAATGGGCGGTAGGCGTGTACGGTGGGAGGTCTATATAAGCAGAGCTCTCT
GGCTAACTAGAGAACCCACTGCTTACTGGCTTATCGAAATTAATACGACTCACTATAGGGAGACCCAAGC
TGGCTAGCATGAGTAAAGGAGAAGAACTTTTCACTGGAGTTGTCCCAATTCTTGTTGAATTAGATGGTGA
TGTTAATGGGCACAAATTTTCTGTCAGTGGAGAGGGTGAAGGTGATGCAACATACGGAAAACTTACCCTT
AAATTTATTTGCACTACTGGAAAACTACCTGTTCCATGGCCAACACTTGTCACTACTTTCGGTTATGGTC
TTATGTGCTTTGCAAGATACCCAGATCATATGAAACAGCATGACTTTTTCAAGAGTGCCATGCCCGAAGG
TTATGTACAGGAAAGAACTATATTTTTCAAAGATGACGGGAACTACAAGACACGTGCTGAAGTCAAGTTT
GAAGGTGATACCCTTGTTAATAGAATCGAGTTAAAAGGTATTGATTTTAAAGAAGATGGAAACATTCTTG
GACACAAATTGGAGTACAACTATAACTCACACAATGTATACATCATGGCAGACAAACAAAAGAATGGAAT
CAAAGTTAACTTCAAAATTAGACACAACATTGAAGATGGAAGCGTTCAACTAGCAGACCATTATCAACAA
AATACTCCAATTGGCGATGGCCCTGTCCTTTTACCAGACAACCATTACCTGTCCTATCAATCTAAGCTTT
CGAAAGATCCCAACGAAAAGAGAGACCACATGGTCCTTCTTGAGTTTGTAACAGCTGCTGGGATTACACA
TGGCATGGATGAACTATACAAATCAGATCTCGAGATGGGCACCCGCGACGACGAGTACGACTATCTCTTC
AAAGTTGTCCTTATTGGAGATTCTGGTGTTGGAAAGAGTAATCTCTTGTCTCGATTTACTCGAAATGAGT
TTAATCTCGAAAGTAAGAGCACCATTGGAGTAGAGTTTGCAACAAGAAGCATCCAGGTTGATGGGAAAAC
AATAAAGGCACAGATATGGGACACAGCAGGTCTAGAGCGATACCGAGCTATAACATCAGCATATTATCGT
GGAGCTGTAGGTGCCTTACTGGTTTATGACATTGCTAAGCATCTCACATATGAAAATGTAGAACGATGGC
TGAAAGAACTGAGAGATCATGCTGATAGTAACATTGTTATCATGCTTGTGGGCAATAAGAGTGATTTGCG
TCATCTCAGGGCAGTTCCTACAGATGAAGCAAGAGCTTTTGCAGAAAAGAATGGTTTGTCATTCATTGAG
ACTTCCGCTCTAGACTCTACAAATGTAGAAGCTGCTTTTCAGACAATTCTGACAGAGATATACCGCATTG
TTTCCCAGAAACAAATGTCAGACAGACGTGAAAATGACATGTCTCCAAGCAACAATGTGGTTCCTATTCA
TGTTCCACCAACCACTGAAAACAAGCCAAAGGTGCAGTGCTGTCAGAACATATAAAAGCTTGGTACCGAG
CTCGGATCCACTAGTCCAGTGTGGTGGAATTCTGCAGATATCCAGCACAGTGGCGGCCGCTCGAGTCTAG
AGGGCCCGTTTAAACCCGCTGATCAGCCTCGACTGTGCCTTCTAGTTGCCAGCCATCTGTTGTTTGCCCC
TCCCCCGTGCCTTCCTTGACCCTGGAAGGTGCCACTCCCACTGTCCTTTCCTAATAAAATGAGGAAATTG
CATCGCATTGTCTGAGTAGGTGTCATTCTATTCTGGGGGGTGGGGTGGGGCAGGACAGCAAGGGGGAGGA
TTGGGAAGACAATAGCAGGCATGCTGGGGATGCGGTGGGCTCTATGGCTTCTGAGGCGGAAAGAACCAGC
TGGGGCTCTAGGGGGTATCCCC
[124 nt withheld, positions 4993-5116]
C
[91 nt withheld, positions 5118-5208]
A
[49 nt withheld, positions 5210-5258]
CCTTTGACGTTGGAGTCCACGTTCTTT
[37 nt withheld, positions 5286-5322]
ACCCTATCTCGGTCTATTCTTTTGATTTATAAGGGATTTTGCCGATTTCGGCCTATTGGTTAAAAAATGA
GCTGATTTAACAAAAATTTAACGCGAATTAATTCTGTGGAATGTGTGTCAGTTAGGGTGTGGAAAGTCCC
CAGGCTCCCCAGCAGGCAGAAGTATGCAAAGCATGCATCTCAATTAGTCAGCAACCAGGTGTGGAAAGTC
CCCAGGCTCCCCAGCAGGCAGAAGTATGCAAAGCATGCATCTCAATTAGTCAGCAACCATAGTCCCGCCC
CTAACTCCGCCCATCCCGCCCCTAACTCCGCCCAGTTCCGCCCATTCTCCGCCCCATGGCTGACTAATTT
TTTTTATTTATGCAGAGGCCGAGGCCGCCTCTGCCTCTGAGCTATTCCAGAAGTAGTGAGGAGGCTTTTT
TGGAGGCCTAGGCTTTTGCAAAAAGCTCCCGGGAGCTTGTATATCCATTTTCGGATCTGATCAAGAGACA
GGATGAGGATCGTTTCGCATGATTGAACAAGATGGATTGCACGCAGGTTCTCCGGCCGCTTGGGTGGAGA
GGCTATTCGGCTATGACTGGGCACAACAGACAATCGGCTGCTCTGATGCCGCCGTGTTCCGGCTGTCAGC
GCAGGGGCGCCCGGTTCTTTTTGTCAAGACCGACCTGTCCGGTGCCCTGAATGAACTGCAGGACGAGGCA
GCGCGGCTATCGTGGCTGGCCACGACGGGCGTTCCTTGCGCAGCTGTGCTCGACGTTGTCACTGAAGCGG
GAAGGGACTGGCTGCTATTGGGCGAAGTGCCGGGGCAGGATCTCCTGTCATCTCACCTTGCTCCTGCCGA
GAAAGTATCCATCATGGCTGATGCAATGCGGCGGCTGCATACGCTTGATCCGGCTACCTGCCCATTCGAC
CACCAAGCGAAACATCGCATCGAGCGAGCACGTACTCGGATGGAAGCCGGTCTTGTCGATCAGGATGATC
TGGACGAAGAGCATCAGGGGCTCGCGCCAGCCGAACTGTTCGCCAGGCTCAAGGCGCGCATGCCCGACGG
CGAGGATCTCGTCGTGACCCATGGCGATGCCTGCTTGCCGAATATCATGGTGGAAAATGGCCGCTTTTCT
GGATTCATCGACTGTGGCCGGCTGGGTGTGGCGGACCGCTATCAGGACATAGCGTTGGCTACCCGTGATA
TTGCTGAAGAGCTTGGCGGCGAATGGGCTGACCGCTTCCTCGTGCTTTACGGTATCGCCGCTCCCGATTC
GCAGCGCATCGCCTTCTATCGCCTTCTTGACGAGTTCTTCTGAGCGGGACTCTGGGGTTCGAAATGACCG
ACCAAGCGACGCCCAACCTGCCATCACGAGATTTCGATTCCACCGCCGCCTTCTATGAAAGGTTGGGCTT
CGGAATCGTTTTCCGGGACGCCGGCTGGATGATCCTCCAGCGCGGGGATCTCATGCTGGAGTTCTTCGCC
CACCCC
